LOCUS       Exported 8250 bp ds-DNA circular SYN 13-MAY-2021
DEFINITION  CMV and T7 promoter expression plasmid for human codon optimized
            AsCas12a with a c-terminal NLS(nucleoplasmin), 3x HA tag, and
            P2A-EGFP.
ACCESSION   .
VERSION     .
KEYWORDS    pCMV-T7-AsCas12a-P2A-EGFP (RTW2861)
SOURCE      synthetic DNA construct
  ORGANISM  synthetic DNA construct
REFERENCE   1 (bases 1 to 8250)
  AUTHORS   Walton RT, Hsu JY, Joung JK, Kleinstiver BP
  TITLE     Scalable characterization of the PAM requirements of CRISPR-Cas
            enzymes using HT-PAMDA.
  JOURNAL   Nat Protoc. 2021 Feb 5. pii: 10.1038/s41596-020-00465-2. doi:
            10.1038/s41596-020-00465-2.
  PUBMED    33547443
REFERENCE   2 (bases 1 to 8250)
  AUTHORS   .
  TITLE     Direct Submission
  JOURNAL   Exported May 13, 2021 from SnapGene Server 1.1.58
            http://www.snapgene.com
FEATURES             Location/Qualifiers
     source          1..8250
                     /organism="synthetic DNA construct"
                     /mol_type="other DNA"
     enhancer        1..380
                     /label=CMV enhancer
                     /note="human cytomegalovirus immediate early enhancer"
     promoter        381..584
                     /label=CMV promoter
                     /note="human cytomegalovirus (CMV) immediate early
                     promoter"
     primer_bind     535..555
                     /label=CMV-F
                     /note="Human CMV immediate early promoter, forward primer"
     primer_bind     626..645
                     /label=T7
                     /note="T7 promoter, forward primer"
     promoter        626..644
                     /label=T7 promoter
                     /note="promoter for bacteriophage T7 RNA polymerase"
     CDS             658..4578
                     /codon_start=1
                     /product="CRISPR-associated protein from Acidaminococcus
                     sp. BV3L6 (Zetsche et al., 2015)"
                     /label=AsCpf1
                     /translation="MTQFEGFTNLYQVSKTLRFELIPQGKTLKHIQEQGFIEEDKARND
                     HYKELKPIIDRIYKTYADQCLQLVQLDWENLSAAIDSYRKEKTEETRNALIEEQATYRN
                     AIHDYFIGRTDNLTDAINKRHAEIYKGLFKAELFNGKVLKQLGTVTTTEHENALLRSFD
                     KFTTYFSGFYENRKNVFSAEDISTAIPHRIVQDNFPKFKENCHIFTRLITAVPSLREHF
                     ENVKKAIGIFVSTSIEEVFSFPFYNQLLTQTQIDLYNQLLGGISREAGTEKIKGLNEVL
                     NLAIQKNDETAHIIASLPHRFIPLFKQILSDRNTLSFILEEFKSDEEVIQSFCKYKTLL
                     RNENVLETAEALFNELNSIDLTHIFISHKKLETISSALCDHWDTLRNALYERRISELTG
                     KITKSAKEKVQRSLKHEDINLQEIISAAGKELSEAFKQKTSEILSHAHAALDQPLPTTL
                     KKQEEKEILKSQLDSLLGLYHLLDWFAVDESNEVDPEFSARLTGIKLEMEPSLSFYNKA
                     RNYATKKPYSVEKFKLNFQMPTLASGWDVNKEKNNGAILFVKNGLYYLGIMPKQKGRYK
                     ALSFEPTEKTSEGFDKMYYDYFPDAAKMIPKCSTQLKAVTAHFQTHTTPILLSNNFIEP
                     LEITKEIYDLNNPEKEPKKFQTAYAKKTGDQKGYREALCKWIDFTRDFLSKYTKTTSID
                     LSSLRPSSQYKDLGEYYAELNPLLYHISFQRIAEKEIMDAVETGKLYLFQIYNKDFAKG
                     HHGKPNLHTLYWTGLFSPENLAKTSIKLNGQAELFYRPKSRMKRMAHRLGEKMLNKKLK
                     DQKTPIPDTLYQELYDYVNHRLSHDLSDEARALLPNVITKEVSHEIIKDRRFTSDKFFF
                     HVPITLNYQAANSPSKFNQRVNAYLKEHPETPIIGIDRGERNLIYITVIDSTGKILEQR
                     SLNTIQQFDYQKKLDNREKERVAARQAWSVVGTIKDLKQGYLSQVIHEIVDLMIHYQAV
                     VVLENLNFGFKSKRTGIAEKAVYQQFEKMLIDKLNCLVLKDYPAEKVGGVLNPYQLTDQ
                     FTSFAKMGTQSGFLFYVPAPYTSKIDPLTGFVDPFVWKTIKNHESRKHFLEGFDFLHYD
                     VKTGDFILHFKMNRNLSFQRGLPGFMPAWDIVFEKNETQFDAKGTPFIAGKRIVPVIEN
                     HRFTGRYRDLYPANELIALLEEKGIVFRDGSNILPKLLENDDSHAIDTMVALIRSVLQM
                     RNSNAATGEDYINSPVRDLNGVCFDSRFQNPEWPMDADANGAYHIALKGQLLLNHLKES
                     KDLKLQNGISNQDWLAYIQELRN"
     regulatory      4298..4307
                     /regulatory_class="other"
                     /note="vertebrate consensus sequence for strong initiation
                     of translation (Kozak, 1987)"
     CDS             4579..4626
                     /codon_start=1
                     /product="bipartite nuclear localization signal from
                     nucleoplasmin"
                     /label=nucleoplasmin NLS
                     /translation="KRPAATKKAGQAKKKK"
     CDS             4633..4713
                     /codon_start=1
                     /product="three tandem HA epitope tags"
                     /label=3xHA
                     /translation="YPYDVPDYAYPYDVPDYAYPYDVPDYA"
     CDS             4732..4788
                     /codon_start=1
                     /product="2A peptide from porcine teschovirus-1
                     polyprotein"
                     /label=P2A
                     /note="Eukaryotic ribosomes fail to insert a peptide bond
                     between the Gly and Pro residues, yielding separate
                     polypeptides."
                     /translation="ATNFSLLKQAGDVEENPGP"
     CDS             4789..5505
                     /codon_start=1
                     /product="enhanced GFP"
                     /label=EGFP
                     /translation="MVSKGEELFTGVVPILVELDGDVNGHKFSVSGEGEGDATYGKLTL
                     KFICTTGKLPVPWPTLVTTLTYGVQCFSRYPDHMKQHDFFKSAMPEGYVQERTIFFKDD
                     GNYKTRAEVKFEGDTLVNRIELKGIDFKEDGNILGHKLEYNYNSHNVYIMADKQKNGIK
                     VNFKIRHNIEDGSVQLADHYQQNTPIGDGPVLLPDNHYLSTQSALSKDPNEKRDHMVLL
                     EFVTAAGITLGMDELYK"
     primer_bind     complement(4834..4855)
                     /label=EGFP-N
                     /note="EGFP, reverse primer"
     primer_bind     complement(5095..5114)
                     /label=EXFP-R
                     /note="For distinguishing EGFP variants, reverse primer"
     primer_bind     5442..5463
                     /label=EGFP-C
                     /note="EGFP, forward primer"
     CDS             5514..5531
                     /codon_start=1
                     /product="6xHis affinity tag"
                     /label=6xHis
                     /translation="HHHHHH"
     primer_bind     complement(5554..5571)
                     /label=BGH-rev
                     /note="Bovine growth hormone terminator, reverse primer.
                     Also called BGH reverse"
     polyA_signal    5560..5784
                     /label=bGH poly(A) signal
                     /note="bovine growth hormone polyadenylation signal"
     primer_bind     complement(5855..5871)
                     /label=M13 rev
                     /note="common sequencing primer, one of multiple similar
                     variants"
     primer_bind     complement(5855..5871)
                     /label=M13 Reverse
                     /note="In lacZ gene. Also called M13-rev"
     primer_bind     complement(5868..5890)
                     /label=M13/pUC Reverse
                     /note="In lacZ gene"
     protein_bind    5879..5895
                     /label=lac operator
                     /bound_moiety="lac repressor encoded by lacI"
                     /note="The lac repressor binds to the lac operator to
                     inhibit transcription in E. coli. This inhibition can be
                     relieved by adding lactose or
                     isopropyl-beta-D-thiogalactopyranoside (IPTG)."
     promoter        complement(5903..5933)
                     /label=lac promoter
                     /note="promoter for the E. coli lac operon"
     protein_bind    5948..5969
                     /label=CAP binding site
                     /bound_moiety="E. coli catabolite activator protein"
                     /note="CAP binding activates transcription in the presence
                     of cAMP."
     primer_bind     complement(6086..6103)
                     /label=L4440
                     /note="L4440 vector, forward primer"
     rep_origin      complement(6257..6845)
                     /direction=LEFT
                     /label=ori
                     /note="high-copy-number ColE1/pMB1/pBR322/pUC origin of
                     replication"
     primer_bind     complement(6337..6356)
                     /label=pBR322ori-F
                     /note="pBR322 origin, forward primer"
     CDS             complement(7016..7876)
                     /codon_start=1
                     /gene="bla"
                     /product="beta-lactamase"
                     /label=AmpR
                     /note="confers resistance to ampicillin, carbenicillin, and
                     related antibiotics"
                     /translation="MSIQHFRVALIPFFAAFCLPVFAHPETLVKVKDAEDQLGARVGYI
                     ELDLNSGKILESFRPEERFPMMSTFKVLLCGAVLSRIDAGQEQLGRRIHYSQNDLVEYS
                     PVTEKHLTDGMTVRELCSAAITMSDNTAANLLLTTIGGPKELTAFLHNMGDHVTRLDRW
                     EPELNEAIPNDERDTTMPVAMATTLRKLLTGELLTLASRQQLIDWMEADKVAGPLLRSA
                     LPAGWFIADKSGAGERGSRGIIAALGPDGKPSRIVVIYTTGSQATMDERNRQIAEIGAS
                     LIKHW"
     primer_bind     7639..7658
                     /label=Amp-R
                     /note="Ampicillin resistance gene, reverse primer"
     promoter        complement(7877..7981)
                     /gene="bla"
                     /label=AmpR promoter
     primer_bind     complement(8060..8079)
                     /label=pRS-marker
                     /note="pRS vectors, use to sequence yeast selectable
                     marker"
ORIGIN
        1 gacattgatt attgactagt tattaatagt aatcaattac ggggtcatta gttcatagcc
       61 catatatgga gttccgcgtt acataactta cggtaaatgg cccgcctggc tgaccgccca
      121 acgacccccg cccattgacg tcaataatga cgtatgttcc catagtaacg ccaataggga
      181 ctttccattg acgtcaatgg gtggagtatt tacggtaaac tgcccacttg gcagtacatc
      241 aagtgtatca tatgccaagt acgcccccta ttgacgtcaa tgacggtaaa tggcccgcct
      301 ggcattatgc ccagtacatg accttatggg actttcctac ttggcagtac atctacgtat
      361 tagtcatcgc tattaccatg gtgatgcggt tttggcagta catcaatggg cgtggatagc
      421 ggtttgactc acggggattt ccaagtctcc accccattga cgtcaatggg agtttgtttt
      481 ggcaccaaaa tcaacgggac tttccaaaat gtcgtaacaa ctccgcccca ttgacgcaaa
      541 tgggcggtag gcgtgtacgg tgggaggtct atataagcag agctggttta gtgaaccgtc
      601 agatccgcta gagatccgcg gccgctaata cgactcacta tagggagagc cgccaccatg
      661 acacagttcg agggctttac caacctgtat caggtgagca agacactgcg gtttgagctg
      721 atcccacagg gcaagaccct gaagcacatc caggagcagg gcttcatcga ggaggacaag
      781 gcccgcaatg atcactacaa ggagctgaag cccatcatcg atcggatcta caagacctat
      841 gccgaccagt gcctgcagct ggtgcagctg gattgggaga acctgagcgc cgccatcgac
      901 tcctatagaa aggagaaaac cgaggagaca aggaacgccc tgatcgagga gcaggccaca
      961 tatcgcaatg ccatccacga ctacttcatc ggccggacag acaacctgac cgatgccatc
     1021 aataagagac acgccgagat ctacaagggc ctgttcaagg ccgagctgtt taatggcaag
     1081 gtgctgaagc agctgggcac cgtgaccaca accgagcacg agaacgccct gctgcggagc
     1141 ttcgacaagt ttacaaccta cttctccggc ttttatgaga acaggaagaa cgtgttcagc
     1201 gccgaggata tcagcacagc catcccacac cgcatcgtgc aggacaactt ccccaagttt
     1261 aaggagaatt gtcacatctt cacacgcctg atcaccgccg tgcccagcct gcgggagcac
     1321 tttgagaacg tgaagaaggc catcggcatc ttcgtgagca cctccatcga ggaggtgttt
     1381 tccttccctt tttataacca gctgctgaca cagacccaga tcgacctgta taaccagctg
     1441 ctgggaggaa tctctcggga ggcaggcacc gagaagatca agggcctgaa cgaggtgctg
     1501 aatctggcca tccagaagaa tgatgagaca gcccacatca tcgcctccct gccacacaga
     1561 ttcatccccc tgtttaagca gatcctgtcc gataggaaca ccctgtcttt catcctggag
     1621 gagtttaaga gcgacgagga agtgatccag tccttctgca agtacaagac actgctgaga
     1681 aacgagaacg tgctggagac agccgaggcc ctgtttaacg agctgaacag catcgacctg
     1741 acacacatct tcatcagcca caagaagctg gagacaatca gcagcgccct gtgcgaccac
     1801 tgggatacac tgaggaatgc cctgtatgag cggagaatct ccgagctgac aggcaagatc
     1861 accaagtctg ccaaggagaa ggtgcagcgc agcctgaagc acgaggatat caacctgcag
     1921 gagatcatct ctgccgcagg caaggagctg agcgaggcct tcaagcagaa aaccagcgag
     1981 atcctgtccc acgcacacgc cgccctggat cagccactgc ctacaaccct gaagaagcag
     2041 gaggagaagg agatcctgaa gtctcagctg gacagcctgc tgggcctgta ccacctgctg
     2101 gactggtttg ccgtggatga gtccaacgag gtggaccccg agttctctgc ccggctgacc
     2161 ggcatcaagc tggagatgga gccttctctg agcttctaca acaaggccag aaattatgcc
     2221 accaagaagc cctactccgt ggagaagttc aagctgaact ttcagatgcc tacactggcc
     2281 tctggctggg acgtgaataa ggagaagaac aatggcgcca tcctgtttgt gaagaacggc
     2341 ctgtactatc tgggcatcat gccaaagcag aagggcaggt ataaggccct gagcttcgag
     2401 cccacagaga aaaccagcga gggctttgat aagatgtact atgactactt ccctgatgcc
     2461 gccaagatga tcccaaagtg cagcacccag ctgaaggccg tgacagccca ctttcagacc
     2521 cacacaaccc ccatcctgct gtccaacaat ttcatcgagc ctctggagat cacaaaggag
     2581 atctacgacc tgaacaatcc tgagaaggag ccaaagaagt ttcagacagc ctacgccaag
     2641 aaaaccggcg accagaaggg ctacagagag gccctgtgca agtggatcga cttcacaagg
     2701 gattttctgt ccaagtatac caagacaacc tctatcgatc tgtctagcct gcggccatcc
     2761 tctcagtata aggacctggg cgagtactat gccgagctga atcccctgct gtaccacatc
     2821 agcttccaga gaatcgccga gaaggagatc atggatgccg tggagacagg caagctgtac
     2881 ctgttccaga tctataacaa ggactttgcc aagggccacc acggcaagcc taatctgcac
     2941 acactgtatt ggaccggcct gttttctcca gagaacctgg ccaagacaag catcaagctg
     3001 aatggccagg ccgagctgtt ctaccgccct aagtccagga tgaagaggat ggcacaccgg
     3061 ctgggagaga agatgctgaa caagaagctg aaggatcaga aaaccccaat ccccgacacc
     3121 ctgtaccagg agctgtacga ctatgtgaat cacagactgt cccacgacct gtctgatgag
     3181 gccagggccc tgctgcccaa cgtgatcacc aaggaggtgt ctcacgagat catcaaggat
     3241 aggcgcttta ccagcgacaa gttctttttc cacgtgccta tcacactgaa ctatcaggcc
     3301 gccaattccc catctaagtt caaccagagg gtgaatgcct acctgaagga gcaccccgag
     3361 acacctatca tcggcatcga tcggggcgag agaaacctga tctatatcac agtgatcgac
     3421 tccaccggca agatcctgga gcagcggagc ctgaacacca tccagcagtt tgattaccag
     3481 aagaagctgg acaacaggga gaaggagagg gtggcagcaa ggcaggcctg gtctgtggtg
     3541 ggcacaatca aggatctgaa gcagggctat ctgagccagg tcatccacga gatcgtggac
     3601 ctgatgatcc actaccaggc cgtggtggtg ctggagaacc tgaatttcgg ctttaagagc
     3661 aagaggaccg gcatcgccga gaaggccgtg taccagcagt tcgagaagat gctgatcgat
     3721 aagctgaatt gcctggtgct gaaggactat ccagcagaga aagtgggagg cgtgctgaac
     3781 ccataccagc tgacagacca gttcacctcc tttgccaaga tgggcaccca gtctggcttc
     3841 ctgttttacg tgcctgcccc atatacatct aagatcgatc ccctgaccgg cttcgtggac
     3901 cccttcgtgt ggaaaaccat caagaatcac gagagccgca agcacttcct ggagggcttc
     3961 gactttctgc actacgacgt gaaaaccggc gacttcatcc tgcactttaa gatgaacaga
     4021 aatctgtcct tccagagggg cctgcccggc tttatgcctg catgggatat cgtgttcgag
     4081 aagaacgaga cacagtttga cgccaagggc acccctttca tcgccggcaa gagaatcgtg
     4141 ccagtgatcg agaatcacag attcaccggc agataccggg acctgtatcc tgccaacgag
     4201 ctgatcgccc tgctggagga gaagggcatc gtgttcaggg atggctccaa catcctgcca
     4261 aagctgctgg agaatgacga ttctcacgcc atcgacacca tggtggccct gatccgcagc
     4321 gtgctgcaga tgcggaactc caatgccgcc acaggcgagg actatatcaa cagccccgtg
     4381 cgcgatctga atggcgtgtg cttcgactcc cggtttcaga acccagagtg gcccatggac
     4441 gccgatgcca atggcgccta ccacatcgcc ctgaagggcc agctgctgct gaatcacctg
     4501 aaggagagca aggatctgaa gctgcagaac ggcatctcca atcaggactg gctggcctac
     4561 atccaggagc tgcgcaacaa aaggccggcg gccacgaaaa aggccggcca ggcaaaaaag
     4621 aaaaagggat cctacccata cgatgttcca gattacgctt atccctacga cgtgcctgat
     4681 tatgcatacc catatgatgt ccccgactat gccggaggcg gtggaagcgg cgcaacaaac
     4741 ttctctctgc tgaaacaagc cggagatgtc gaagagaatc ctggaccgat ggtgagcaag
     4801 ggcgaggagc tgttcaccgg ggtggtgccc atcctggtcg agctggacgg cgacgtaaac
     4861 ggccacaagt tcagcgtgtc cggcgagggc gagggcgatg ccacctacgg caagctgacc
     4921 ctgaagttca tctgcaccac cggcaagctg cccgtgccct ggcccaccct cgtgaccacc
     4981 ctgacctacg gcgtgcagtg cttcagccgc taccccgacc acatgaagca gcacgacttc
     5041 ttcaagtccg ccatgcccga aggctacgtc caggagcgca ccatcttctt caaggacgac
     5101 ggcaactaca agacccgcgc cgaggtgaag ttcgagggcg acaccctggt gaaccgcatc
     5161 gagctgaagg gcatcgactt caaggaggac ggcaacatcc tggggcacaa gctggagtac
     5221 aactacaaca gccacaacgt ctatatcatg gccgacaagc agaagaacgg catcaaggtg
     5281 aacttcaaga tccgccacaa catcgaggac ggcagcgtgc agctcgccga ccactaccag
     5341 cagaacaccc ccatcggcga cggccccgtg ctgctgcccg acaaccacta cctgagcacc
     5401 cagtccgccc tgagcaaaga ccccaacgag aagcgcgatc acatggtcct gctggagttc
     5461 gtgaccgccg ccgggatcac tctcggcatg gacgagctgt acaagtgacc ggtcatcatc
     5521 accatcacca ttgagtttaa acccgctgat cagcctcgac tgtgccttct agttgccagc
     5581 catctgttgt ttgcccctcc cccgtgcctt ccttgaccct ggaaggtgcc actcccactg
     5641 tcctttccta ataaaatgag gaaattgcat cgcattgtct gagtaggtgt cattctattc
     5701 tggggggtgg ggtggggcag gacagcaagg gggaggattg ggaagacaat agcaggcatg
     5761 ctggggatgc ggtgggctct atggcttctg aggcggaaag aaccagctgg ggctcgatac
     5821 cgtcgacctc tagctagagc ttggcgtaat catggtcata gctgtttcct gtgtgaaatt
     5881 gttatccgct cacaattcca cacaacatac gagccggaag cataaagtgt aaagcctagg
     5941 gtgcctaatg agtgagctaa ctcacattaa ttgcgttgcg ctcactgccc gctttccagt
     6001 cgggaaacct gtcgtgccag ctgcattaat gaatcggcca acgcgcgggg agaggcggtt
     6061 tgcgtattgg gcgctcttcc gcttcctcgc tcactgactc gctgcgctcg gtcgttcggc
     6121 tgcggcgagc ggtatcagct cactcaaagg cggtaatacg gttatccaca gaatcagggg
     6181 ataacgcagg aaagaacatg tgagcaaaag gccagcaaaa ggccaggaac cgtaaaaagg
     6241 ccgcgttgct ggcgtttttc cataggctcc gcccccctga cgagcatcac aaaaatcgac
     6301 gctcaagtca gaggtggcga aacccgacag gactataaag ataccaggcg tttccccctg
     6361 gaagctccct cgtgcgctct cctgttccga ccctgccgct taccggatac ctgtccgcct
     6421 ttctcccttc gggaagcgtg gcgctttctc atagctcacg ctgtaggtat ctcagttcgg
     6481 tgtaggtcgt tcgctccaag ctgggctgtg tgcacgaacc ccccgttcag cccgaccgct
     6541 gcgccttatc cggtaactat cgtcttgagt ccaacccggt aagacacgac ttatcgccac
     6601 tggcagcagc cactggtaac aggattagca gagcgaggta tgtaggcggt gctacagagt
     6661 tcttgaagtg gtggcctaac tacggctaca ctagaagaac agtatttggt atctgcgctc
     6721 tgctgaagcc agttaccttc ggaaaaagag ttggtagctc ttgatccggc aaacaaacca
     6781 ccgctggtag cggtggtttt tttgtttgca agcagcagat tacgcgcaga aaaaaaggat
     6841 ctcaagaaga tcctttgatc ttttctacgg ggtctgacgc tcagtggaac gaaaactcac
     6901 gttaagggat tttggtcatg agattatcaa aaaggatctt cacctagatc cttttaaatt
     6961 aaaaatgaag ttttaaatca atctaaagta tatatgagta aacttggtct gacagttacc
     7021 aatgcttaat cagtgaggca cctatctcag cgatctgtct atttcgttca tccatagttg
     7081 cctgactccc cgtcgtgtag ataactacga tacgggaggg cttaccatct ggccccagtg
     7141 ctgcaatgat accgcgagac ccacgctcac cggctccaga tttatcagca ataaaccagc
     7201 cagccggaag ggccgagcgc agaagtggtc ctgcaacttt atccgcctcc atccagtcta
     7261 ttaattgttg ccgggaagct agagtaagta gttcgccagt taatagtttg cgcaacgttg
     7321 ttgccattgc tacaggcatc gtggtgtcac gctcgtcgtt tggtatggct tcattcagct
     7381 ccggttccca acgatcaagg cgagttacat gatcccccat gttgtgcaaa aaagcggtta
     7441 gctccttcgg tcctccgatc gttgtcagaa gtaagttggc cgcagtgtta tcactcatgg
     7501 ttatggcagc actgcataat tctcttactg tcatgccatc cgtaagatgc ttttctgtga
     7561 ctggtgagta ctcaaccaag tcattctgag aatagtgtat gcggcgaccg agttgctctt
     7621 gcccggcgtc aatacgggat aataccgcgc cacatagcag aactttaaaa gtgctcatca
     7681 ttggaaaacg ttcttcgggg cgaaaactct caaggatctt accgctgttg agatccagtt
     7741 cgatgtaacc cactcgtgca cccaactgat cttcagcatc ttttactttc accagcgttt
     7801 ctgggtgagc aaaaacagga aggcaaaatg ccgcaaaaaa gggaataagg gcgacacgga
     7861 aatgttgaat actcatactc ttcctttttc aatattattg aagcatttat cagggttatt
     7921 gtctcatgag cggatacata tttgaatgta tttagaaaaa taaacaaata ggggttccgc
     7981 gcacatttcc ccgaaaagtg ccacctgacg tcgacggatc gggagatcga tctcccgatc
     8041 ccctagggtc gactctcagt acaatctgct ctgatgccgc atagttaagc cagtatctgc
     8101 tccctgcttg tgtgttggag gtcgctgagt agtgcgcgag caaaatttaa gctacaacaa
     8161 ggcaaggctt gaccgacaat tgcatgaaga atctgcttag ggttaggcgt tttgcgctgc
     8221 ttcgcgatgt acgggccaga tatacgcgtt
//
