[The description below was written by a language model from this plasmid's Addgene catalogue record and the feature table of its GenBank file.]
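Description:
pCMV-T7-AsCas12a-P2A-EGFP (RTW2861) is an 8,250 bp circular mammalian expression plasmid built on the JDS246 backbone. It can also serve as a template for in vitro transcription. It is maintained in E. coli at high copy through a ColE1/pUC-type origin and is selected with ampicillin via the bla (AmpR) gene and its own promoter. The backbone also carries remnants of a lac promoter, lac operator and CAP binding site, which play no evident role in the payload. No mammalian selection marker is annotated.

The payload is a single open reading frame placed downstream of the human cytomegalovirus immediate-early enhancer and promoter, with a bacteriophage T7 promoter sitting between the CMV promoter and the start of the coding sequence. The same cassette can therefore be transcribed by RNA polymerase II in transfected mammalian cells or by T7 RNA polymerase in vitro. The coding sequence is a human codon-optimized AsCas12a (annotated as AsCpf1), the CRISPR-associated nuclease from Acidaminococcus sp. BV3L6. It is fused at its C terminus to the bipartite nucleoplasmin nuclear localization signal and three tandem HA epitope tags for detection. A P2A ribosome-skipping peptide follows and links the nuclease to EGFP, so the two are made from one transcript as separate polypeptides and green fluorescence reports on nuclease expression. A 6xHis sequence is annotated just after EGFP, though the catalogue description does not mention it. A bovine growth hormone polyadenylation signal ends the transcription unit.

The associated publication describes a scalable method for characterizing the PAM requirements of CRISPR-Cas enzymes, which suggests this plasmid is used to express wild-type AsCas12a for such profiling. No guide RNA cassette is present, so the crRNA must be supplied separately.
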