Addgene plasmid #160140: pCMV-T7-AsCas12a-P2A-EGFP (RTW2861)
Purpose: CMV and T7 promoter expression plasmid for human codon optimized AsCas12a with a c-terminal NLS(nucleoplasmin), 3x HA tag, and P2A-EGFP
Depositing lab: Keith Joung & Benjamin Kleinstiver. Depositing organization: Massachusetts General Hospital. Publication: Scalable characterization of the PAM requirements of CRISPR-Cas enzymes using HT-PAMDA. Walton RT, Hsu JY, Joung JK, Kleinstiver BP. Nat Protoc. 2021 Feb 5. pii: 10.1038/s41596-020-00465-2. doi: 10.1038/s41596-020-00465-2. PubMed 33547443.
Backbone
  Vector backbone: JDS246 (Plasmid #43861)
  Vector type: Mammalian Expression ; in vitro transcription; T7 promoter
Growth in bacteria
  Bacterial resistance: Ampicillin, 100 μg/mL
  Growth temperature: 37°C
  Growth strain: DH5alpha
  Copy number: High Copy
Gene/Insert
  Gene/Insert name: human codon optimized AsCas12a with NLS(nucleoplasmin)-3xHA-P2A-EGFP (alt name: RTW2861)
  Species: Synthetic
  Promoter: CMV and T7
  Tag / fusion protein: NLS(nucleoplasmin)-3xHA-P2A-EGFP (C terminal on insert)
  Cloning method: Gibson Cloning
  Sequencing primers: 5′ oBK6928-CCAAGTCTCCACCCCATTGACG; 3′ oBK219-GGGAGTGGCACCTTCCAGGGTC
Terms and licenses: Academic/Nonprofit Terms; Industry Terms: Not Available to Industry
How to cite: pCMV-T7-AsCas12a-P2A-EGFP (RTW2861) was a gift from Keith Joung & Benjamin Kleinstiver (Addgene plasmid # 160140 ; http://n2t.net/addgene:160140 ; RRID:Addgene_160140)
